Addgene plasmid #23995: pTOPO-rRNA-5'ETS 923 to 1179
Depositing lab: Susan Baserga. Depositing organization: Yale University. Publication: RNA polymerase I transcription and pre-rRNA processing are linked by specific SSU processome components. Gallagher JE, Dunbar DA, Granneman S, Mitchell BM, Osheim Y, Beyer AL, Baserga SJ. Genes Dev. 2004 Oct 15. 18(20):2506-17. 10.1101/gad.1226604 PubMed 15489292.
Backbone
  Vector backbone: pTOPO
  Backbone manufacturer: Invitrogen
  Backbone size w/o insert (bp): 4000
  Vector type: Bacterial Cloning - TOPO
Growth in bacteria
  Bacterial resistance: Ampicillin and Kanamycin, 100 & 50 μg/mL
  Growth temperature: 37°C
  Growth strain: DH5alpha
  Growth instructions: TOP10 or other E. coli strain
  Copy number: High Copy
Gene/Insert
  Gene/Insert name: rRNA 5'ETS ntds 923 to 1179
  Species: S. cerevisiae (budding yeast)
  Insert size (bp): 256
  Mutation: None
  GenBank ID: FN393078
  Cloning method: TOPO Cloning
  Sequencing primers: 5′ M13R; 3′ M13-F20
Terms and licenses: Academic/Nonprofit Terms; Industry Terms: Not Available to Industry
How to cite: pTOPO-rRNA-5'ETS 923 to 1179 was a gift from Susan Baserga (Addgene plasmid # 23995 ; http://n2t.net/addgene:23995 ; RRID:Addgene_23995)
