[The description below was written by a language model from this plasmid's Addgene catalogue record.]
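Description:
pTOPO-rRNA-5'ETS 923 to 1179 is a small bacterial cloning plasmid built on a commercial TOPO vector backbone of about 4 kb, into which a PCR product was inserted by topoisomerase-mediated (TOPO) cloning. It is maintained at high copy number in standard E. coli cloning strains and carries both ampicillin and kanamycin resistance, so either or both drugs can be used for selection. The record does not list the origin of replication or any promoters. The insert is flanked by M13 reverse and M13 forward priming sites, which are the recommended sequencing primers.

The insert is a 256 bp unmutated fragment of the Saccharomyces cerevisiae ribosomal DNA repeat, annotated as nucleotides 923 to 1179 and assigned to the 5' external transcribed spacer (5'ETS). The 5'ETS is the leader portion of the RNA polymerase I primary transcript that lies upstream of the 18S rRNA. It is removed during early pre-rRNA processing, a step that depends on the small subunit (SSU) processome. The numbering scheme behind the coordinates is not explained in the record.

The plasmid has no expression cassette described and appears to serve simply as a cloned, sequence-verified piece of rDNA. It comes from a study of how RNA polymerase I transcription and pre-rRNA processing are linked through specific SSU processome components. In that setting, such a fragment would plausibly be used as a defined template, for example for making probes or as a standard for detecting this region of the rDNA or its transcript, although the record does not state the exact application.
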