>Addgene plasmid #23995 | pTOPO-rRNA-5'ETS 923 to 1179 | addgene partial sequence | sequence record 36212 | M13-F20 5'-TGTAAAACGACGGCCAGT-3'
GGCGATTGATTTAGCGGCCGCGAATTCGCCCTTCAATGTCTTCGGACTCTTTGTGCGCAGCTCGCGTTGC
ATTTTCGGAAGCGCTCGTTTTCGGAAACGCTTTGTTATTTATTGTCACCACCTCCCTGAATTAGGATTGG
GTAATTTGCGCGCCTGCTGCCTTCCTTGGATGTGGTAGCCGTTTCTCAGGCTCCCTCTCCGGAATCGAAC
CCTTATTCCCCGTTACCCGTTGAAACCATGGTAGGCCACTATCCTACCATCGAAAGTTGATAGGGCAGAA
ATTTGAATGAACCATCGCCAGCACAAGGCCATGCGATTCGAAAAGTTATTATGAATCATCAAAGAGTCCG
AAGACATTGAAGGGCGAATTCGTTTAAACCTGCAGGACTAGTCCCTTTAGTGAGGGTTAATTCTGAGCTT
GGCGTAATCATGGTCATAGCTGTTTCCTGTGTGAAATTGTTATCCGCTCACAATTCCACACAACATACGA
GCCGGAAGCATAAAGTGTAAAGCCTGGGGTGCCTAATGAGTGAGCTAACTCACATTAATTGCGTTGCGCT
CACTGCCCGCTTTCCAGTCGGGAAACCTGTCGTGCCAGCTGCATTAATGAATCGGCCAACGCGCGGGGAG
AGGCGGTTTGCGTATTGGGCGCTCTTCCGCTTCCTCGCTCACTGACTCGCTGCGCTCGGTCGTTCGGCTG
CGGCGAGCGGTATCAGCTCACTCAAAGGCGGTAATACGGTTATCCACAGAATCAGGGGATAACGCAGGAA
AGAACATGTGAGCAAAAGGCCAGCAAAAGGCCAGGAACCGTAAAAAGGCCGCGTTGCTGGCGTTTTTCCA
TAGGCTCCGCCCCCCTGACGAGCATCACAAAAATCGACGCTCAAGTCAGAGGTGGCGAAACCCGACAGGA
CTATAAAG
